>Addgene plasmid #196922 | IRE-nonOpt-TREAT | addgene full sequence | sequence record 387473 | Addgene NGS Result
GCGTAATCATGGTCATAGCTGTTTCCTGTGTGAAATTGTTATCCGCTCACAATTCCACACAACATACGAG
CCGGAAGCATAAAGTGTAAAGCCTGGGGTGCCTAATGAGTGAGCTAACTCACATTAATTGCGTTGCGCTC
ACTGCCCGCTTTCCAGTCGGGAAACCTGTCGTGCCAGCTGCATTAATGAATCGGCCAACGCGCGGGGAGA
GGCGGTTTGCGTATTGGGCGCTCTTCCGCTTCCTCGCTCACTGACTCGCTGCGCTCGGTCGTTCGGCTGC
GGCGAGCGGTATCAGCTCACTCAAAGGCGGTAATACGGTTATCCACAGAATCAGGGGATAACGCAGGAAA
GAACATGTGAGCAAAAGGCCAGCAAAAGGCCAGGAACCGTAAAAAGGCCGCGTTGCTGGCGTTTTTCCAT
AGGCTCCGCCCCCCTGACGAGCATCACAAAAATCGACGCTCAAGTCAGAGGTGGCGAAACCCGACAGGAC
TATAAAGATACCAGGCGTTTCCCCCTGGAAGCTCCCTCGTGCGCTCTCCTGTTCCGACCCTGCCGCTTAC
CGGATACCTGTCCGCCTTTCTCCCTTCGGGAAGCGTGGCGCTTTCTCATAGCTCACGCTGTAGGTATCTC
AGTTCGGTGTAGGTCGTTCGCTCCAAGCTGGGCTGTGTGCACGAACCCCCCGTTCAGCCCGACCGCTGCG
CCTTATCCGGTAACTATCGTCTTGAGTCCAACCCGGTAAGACACGACTTATCGCCACTGGCAGCAGCCAC
TGGTAACAGGATTAGCAGAGCGAGGTATGTAGGCGGTGCTACAGAGTTCTTGAAGTGGTGGCCTAACTAC
GGCTACACTAGAAGAACAGTATTTGGTATCTGCGCTCTGCTGAAGCCAGTTACCTTCGGAAAAAGAGTTG
GTAGCTCTTGATCCGGCAAACAAACCACCGCTGGTAGCGGTGGTTTTTTTGTTTGCAAGCAGCAGATTAC
GCGCAGAAAAAAAGGATCTCAAGAAGATCCTTTGATCTTTTCTACGGGGTCTGACGCTCAGTGGAACGAA
AACTCACGTTAAGGGATTTTGGTCATGAGATTATCAAAAAGGATCTTCACCTAGATCCTTTTAAATTAAA
AATGAAGTTTTAAATCAATCTAAAGTATATATGAGTAAACTTGGTCTGACAGTTACCAATGCTTAATCAG
TGAGGCACCTATCTCAGCGATCTGTCTATTTCGTTCATCCATAGTTGCCTGACTCCCCGTCGTGTAGATA
ACTACGATACGGGAGGGCTTACCATCTGGCCCCAGTGCTGCAATGATACCGCGAGACCCACGCTCACCGG
CTCCAGATTTATCAGCAATAAACCAGCCAGCCGGAAGGGCCGAGCGCAGAAGTGGTCCTGCAACTTTATC
CGCCTCCATCCAGTCTATTAATTGTTGCCGGGAAGCTAGAGTAAGTAGTTCGCCAGTTAATAGTTTGCGC
AACGTTGTTGCCATTGCTACAGGCATCGTGGTGTCACGCTCGTCGTTTGGTATGGCTTCATTCAGCTCCG
GTTCCCAACGATCAAGGCGAGTTACATGATCCCCCATGTTGTGCAAAAAAGCGGTTAGCTCCTTCGGTCC
TCCGATCGTTGTCAGAAGTAAGTTGGCCGCAGTGTTATCACTCATGGTTATGGCAGCACTGCATAATTCT
CTTACTGTCATGCCATCCGTAAGATGCTTTTCTGTGACTGGTGAGTACTCAACCAAGTCATTCTGAGAAT
AGTGTATGCGGCGACCGAGTTGCTCTTGCCCGGCGTCAATACGGGATAATACCGCGCCACATAGCAGAAC
TTTAAAAGTGCTCATCATTGGAAAACGTTCTTCGGGGCGAAAACTCTCAAGGATCTTACCGCTGTTGAGA
TCCAGTTCGATGTAACCCACTCGTGCACCCAACTGATCTTCAGCATCTTTTACTTTCACCAGCGTTTCTG
GGTGAGCAAAAACAGGAAGGCAAAATGCCGCAAAAAAGGGAATAAGGGCGACACGGAAATGTTGAATACT
CATACTCTTCCTTTTTCAATATTATTGAAGCATTTATCAGGGTTATTGTCTCATGAGCGGATACATATTT
GAATGTATTTAGAAAAATAAACAAATAGGGGTTCCGCGCACATTTCCCCGAAAAGTGCCACCTGACGTCT
AAGAAACCATTATTATCATGACATTAACCTATAAAAATAGGCGTATCACGAGGCCCTTTCGTCTCGCGCG
TTTCGGTGATGACGGTGAAAACCTCTGACACATGCAGCTCCCGGAGACGGTCACAGCTTGTCTGTAAGCG
GATGCCGGGAGCAGACAAGCCCGTCAGGGCGCGTCAGCGGGTGTTGGCGGGTGTCGGGGCTGGCTTAACT
ATGCGGCATCAGAGCAGATTGTACTGAGAGTGCACCATATGCGGTGTGAAATACCGCACAGATGCGTAAG
GAGAAAATACCGCATCAGGCGCCATTCGCCATTCAGGCTGCGCAACTGTTGGGAAGGGCGATCGGTGCGG
GCCTCTTCGCTATTACGCCAGCTGGCGAAAGGGGGATGTGCTGCAAGGCGATTAAGTTGGGTAACGCCAG
GGTTTTCCCAGTCACGACGTTGTAAAACGACGGCCAGTGAATTAATTCCAAGCTAAGTGAAAGACTCTGT
CTCAAAAACCAACCTGACACCTGAGCCGGAGCGTTGCCTCTCACTACCATAAATATATATACACAACACA
CACACACACACACACACACACACACACACACACACACACACAATCATACACATAAACACAATCACACACA
CACACATGCACAATCACACACACACAATCACACACAAACATACATACACACAATCACACACAACCATACA
CACATATACACAATCACACACACAAACACAATCACACACACACACATCAATCAATCAATCAATCAATATA
CCAAAAATGATAGCTCATACCTGTAATCTTAGATGTGGGAAGGCTAAAACAGCAGGCTACCCATGACTTC
AAGGTCACCCTGGGTTACAGAGTAGCTAATAGTCTAGCTTGAACTATAGTGTAGGATCTTTAAAAAAAAA
TTAACCAACCAACCAACAAACAAACAAACAAACAACAACAACAACAAATGGAAGACAGAGGACAAAAAAA
AATAAAAGAAAAAGTAGAAAGCCAATGGAGATACTATCTTAAAATTAGAAATATTTATGACACATTCTGA
ATACTCCATGTTTATTTCAAGGAAGCCAATGTAACTTTAAGTACTATGGCCATTTAATGTAAATACTTAA
GAAAAAAAACCAAATTAATTTTGATACATGCTGCATGTGAAAGACCCCCGCTGACGGGTAGTCAATCACT
CAGAGGAGACCCTCTCAAGGAACAGCGAGACCACAAGTCGGATGCAACTGCAAGAGGGTTTATTGGATAC
ACGGGTACCCGGGCGACTCAGTCAATCGGAGGACTGGCGCCCCGAGTGAGGGGTTGTGGGCTCGAGCTCG
GGGAGCAGAAGCGCGCGAACAGAAGTCGAGCTAGCTTGCCAAACCTACAGGTGGGGTCTTTCATTCCCCC
CTTTTTCTGGAGACTAAATAAAATCTTTTATTTTATCTATGGCTCGTACTCTATAGGCTTCAGCTGGTGA
TATTGTTGAGTCAAAACTAGAGCCTGGACCACTGATATCCTGTCTTTAACAAATTGGACTAATCCGGATC
TGAAGTTCCTATACTTTCTAGAGAATAGGAACTTCGGAATAGGAACTTCGCGGCCAGATCTTTTGCGGCC
GCTTTGGGCCGGCCGAATTCTTTACTCCCTATCAGTGATAGAGAACGTATGAAGAGTTTACTCCCTATCA
GTGATAGAGAACGTATGCAGACTTTACTCCCTATCAGTGATAGAGAACGTATAAGGAGTTTACTCCCTAT
CAGTGATAGAGAACGTATGACCAGTTTACTCCCTATCAGTGATAGAGAACGTATCTACAGTTTACTCCCT
ATCAGTGATAGAGAACGTATATCCAGTTTACTCCCTATCAGTGATAGAGAACGTATAAAGCTTTAGGCGT
GTACGGTGGGCGCCTATAAAAGCAGAGCTCGTTTAGTGAACCGTCAGATCGCCTGCTTCCAGACGTTCTT
CGCCGAGAGTCGTCGGGGTTTCCTGCTTCAACAGTGCTTGGACGGAACCCGGCGCTCGTTCCCCACCCCG
GCCGGCCGCCCATAGCCAGCCCTCCGTCACCTCTTCACCGCACCCTCGGACTGCCCCAAGGCCCCCGCCG
CCGCTCCAGCGCCGCGCAGCCACCGCCGCCGCCGCCGCCTCTCCTTAGTCGCCGCCATGATGGCTAGTAA
GGTGTACGACCCCGAGCAAAGGAAACGCATGATCACTGGGCCACAATGGTGGGCTAGGTGCAAACAAATG
AACGTGCTGGACTCCTTCATAAACTACTATGACAGTGAGAAGCACGCCGAGAACGCCGTGATATTCTTAC
ATGGGAACGCTGCCTCCAGCTATCTGTGGAGGCACGTAGTGCCGCACATTGAACCCGTGGCGAGATGCAT
CATACCTGATTTGATAGGAATGGGTAAGTCCGGCAAAAGCGGGAATGGCAGCTATCGCCTCCTGGATCAC
TACAAATACTTAACTGCGTGGTTCGAACTGTTAAACCTTCCGAAAAAAATCATTTTTGTGGGGCACGACT
GGGGGGCGTGTTTAGCCTTTCACTACAGTTACGAGCACCAAGACAAGATAAAGGCGATCGTCCATGCGGA
GAGTGTGGTGGACGTGATAGAGAGCTGGGACGAGTGGCCCGACATTGAGGAGGACATAGCGTTAATCAAG
TCGGAAGAGGGCGAGAAAATGGTGCTTGAGAATAATTTCTTTGTAGAGACCATGCTCCCCAGCAAGATAA
TGAGGAAATTAGAGCCTGAGGAGTTCGCGGCCTATCTAGAGCCATTCAAGGAAAAGGGCGAGGTAAGAAG
GCCGACGTTGAGCTGGCCTCGCGAAATTCCTCTCGTTAAAGGAGGCAAGCCCGACGTCGTCCAGATTGTT
AGGAACTACAACGCGTATCTTCGGGCGAGCGACGATCTGCCTAAAATGTTCATAGAGAGTGACCCTGGGT
TTTTTAGCAACGCTATTGTAGAGGGGGCTAAAAAGTTCCCGAACACTGAGTTTGTGAAGGTGAAAGGCTT
ACATTTCAGCCAGGAGGACGCTCCGGATGAAATGGGTAAATACATCAAGAGCTTCGTGGAAAGAGTGCTG
AAGAACGAGCAGTAAGTCGACAGATCCTACCTGCAAAGCACCAGAGGATATGGCCTCGGTGCCTCAGCAT
CTTCAGATGTGCTGTCACTGTCCAATCTTCAAGCCAGCAGAGCATATGGGCTCGCTGGCTCCACTGTCAT
TACAGTGGACCTGATCTTCTCCAATCAAAGGAGCAGAGGATATGGCCTCGCTCCCTCCGACTACATCAGG
CTGGAAGTGACATCCATCATTCATCCCAGCAGAGCATATGGGCTCGCTGGGACCACAGCATGCCTCGAAG
TGCTGAGAGACTATCATCAAACCGACAGAGGATATGGCCTCGTCGGCTCCTACTCCCTCCTGGTGGAATA
CTTCTCCACTCTTCAACCCAGCAGAGCATATGGGCTCGCTGGGTCCATCAGAGATACAAGATCTCTCGAC
AGATCCTACCTGCAAAGCACCAGAGGATATGGCCTCGGTGCCTCAGCATCTTCAGATGTGCTGTCACTGT
CCAATCTTCAAGCCAGCAGAGCATATGGGCTCGCTGGCTCCACTGTCATTACAGTGGACCTGATCTTCTC
CAATCAAAGGAGCAGAGGATATGGCCTCGCTCCCTCCGACTACATCAGGCTGGAAGTGACATCCATCATT
CATCCCAGCAGAGCATATGGGCTCGCTGGGACCACAGCATGCCTCGAAGTGCTGAGAGACTATCATCAAA
CCGACAGAGGATATGGCCTCGTCGGCTCCTACTCCCTCCTGGTGGAATACTTCTCCACTCTTCAACCCAG
CAGAGCATATGGGCTCGCTGGGTCCATCAGAGATACAAGATCTCTCGACAGATCCTACCTGCAAAGCACC
AGAGGATATGGCCTCGGTGCCTCAGCATCTTCAGATGTGCTGTCACTGTCCAATCTTCAAGCCAGCAGAG
CATATGGGCTCGCTGGCTCCACTGTCATTACAGTGGACCTGATCTTCTCCAATCAAAGGAGCAGAGGATA
TGGCCTCGCTCCCTCCGACTACATCAGGCTGGAAGTGACATCCATCATTCATCCCAGCAGAGCATATGGG
CTCGCTGGGACCACAGCATGCCTCGAAGTGCTGAGAGACTATCATCAAACCGACAGAGGATATGGCCTCG
TCGGCTCCTACTCCCTCCTGGTGGAATACTTCTCCACTCTTCAACCCAGCAGAGCATATGGGCTCGCTGG
GTCCATCAGAGATACAAGATCTCTCGACAGATCCTACCTGCAAAGCACCAGAGGATATGGCCTCGGTGCC
TCAGCATCTTCAGATGTGCTGTCACTGTCCAATCTTCAAGCCAGCAGAGCATATGGGCTCGCTGGCTCCA
CTGTCATTACAGTGGACCTGATCTTCTCCAATCAAAGGAGCAGAGGATATGGCCTCGCTCCCTCCGACTA
CATCAGGCTGGAAGTGACATCCATCATTCATCCCAGCAGAGCATATGGGCTCGCTGGGACCACAGCATGC
CTCGAAGTGCTGAGAGACTATCATCAAACCGACAGAGGATATGGCCTCGTCGGCTCCTACTCCCTCCTGG
TGGAATACTTCTCCACTCTTCAACCCAGCAGAGCATATGGGCTCGCTGGGTCCATCAGAGATACAAGATC
TCTCGAGCCGCGGTGCGTAAGTCTGTTAACAGAATGCTGCATACGCTGAGTACTTCGAAATGTCATCCTC
TGTCTGACACTGAACGTAATCCAGACGCGTAAGTCAGGCCGGAAAATTCCCGCCACCGGAAGTTGAGTAG
ACGGTGCTGCCTGCGACTCAACCCCAGGAGGACTGGGTGAACAAAGCTGCGAAGTGATCCATGTAAGCCC
TCAGAACCGTCTCGGAAAGAGGACCCCACATGTTGTAGCTTCAAGGCCCAATGTCAGACCACGCCATGGC
GTGCCACTCTGCGGAGAGTGCAGTCTGCGACAGTGCCCCAGGAGGACTGGGTGAGGATCCTACCTACAAA
CGGCACGAGCATCAGCCGTGCCGCCCAGCATCTTCATCACTGTCCAATCTTCAAGCGTGCACGATCACGG
CACGCTCCACTGTCATTACAGTCTTATCCAATCAAACTCCAGCAGCATCAGCGCTGGAGCTCCGACTACA
TCAGGACATCCATCATTCAACGCTCGACGATCACGCGAGCGTCCACAGCATGCCTCAGACACTATCATCA
AACGGCTGCACGATCACGGCAGCCGCTCCTACTGCCTCTACGTTATCGACTCTTCTGCGACGAGCATCAG
CCGTCGCAACATCGGACATACCAGATCCTACCTACAAACGGCACGAGCATCAGCCGTGCCGCCCAGCATC
TTCATCACTGTCCAATCTTCAAGCGTGCACGATCACGGCACGCTCCACTGTCATTACAGTCTTATCCAAT
CAAACTCCAGCAGCATCAGCGCTGGAGCTCCGACTACATCAGGACATCCATCATTCAACGCTCGACGATC
ACGCGAGCGTCCACAGCATGCCTCAGACACTATCATCAAACGGCTGCACGATCACGGCAGCCGCTCCTAC
TGCCTCTACGTTATCGACTCTTCTGCGACGAGCATCAGCCGTCGCAACATCGGACATACCAGATCCTACC
TACAAACGGCACGAGCATCAGCCGTGCCGCCCAGCATCTTCATCACTGTCCAATCTTCAAGCGTGCACGA
TCACGGCACGCTCCACTGTCATTACAGTCTTATCCAATCAAACTCCAGCAGCATCAGCGCTGGAGCTCCG
ACTACATCAGGACATCCATCATTCAACGCTCGACGATCACGCGAGCGTCCACAGCATGCCTCAGACACTA
TCATCAAACGGCTGCACGATCACGGCAGCCGCTCCTACTGCCTCTACGTTATCGACTCTTCTGCGACGAG
CATCAGCCGTCGCAACATCGGACATACCAGATCCTACCTACAAACGGCACGAGCATCAGCCGTGCCGCCC
AGCATCTTCATCACTGTCCAATCTTCAAGCGTGCACGATCACGGCACGCTCCACTGTCATTACAGTCTTA
TCCAATCAAACTCCAGCAGCATCAGCGCTGGAGCTCCGACTACATCAGGACATCCATCATTCAACGCTCG
ACGATCACGCGAGCGTCCACAGCATGCCTCAGACACTATCATCAAACGGCTGCACGATCACGGCAGCCGC
TCCTACTGCCTCTACGTTATCGACTCTTCTGCGACGAGCATCAGCCGTCGCAACATCGGACATACCAGAT
CTTCAATCGATTTCGCGCGGGATCCAGACCACCTCCCCTGCGAGCTAAGCTGGACAGCCAATGACGGGTA
AGAGAGTGACATTTTTCACTAACCTAAGACAGGAGGGCCGTCAGAGCTACTGCCTAATCCAAAGACGGGT
AAAAGTGATAAAAATGTATCACTCCAACCTAAGACAGGCGCAGCTTCCGAGGGATTTGAGATCCAGACAT
GATAAGATACATTGATGAGTTTGGACAAACCAAAACTAGAATGCAGTGAAAAAAATGCCTTATTTGTGAA
ATTTGTGATGCTATTGCCTTATTTGTAACCATTATAAGCTGCAATAAACAAGTTAACAACAACAATTGCA
TTCATTTTATGTTTCAGGTTCAGGGGGAGGTGTGGGAGGTTTTTTAAAGCAAGTAAAACCTCTACAAATG
TGGTATGGCTGATTATGATCTGAAGTTCCTATACTATTTGAAGAATAGGAACTTCGGAATAGGAACTTCG
GATCTCATATGGCCATATGGGGGCGCCTAGAGAAGGAGTGAGGGCTGGATAAAGGGAGGATCGAGGCGGG
GTCGAACGAGGAGGTTCAAGGGGGAGAGACGGGGCGGATGGAGGAAGAGGAGGCGGAGGCTTAGGGTGTA
CAAAGGGCTTGACCCAGGGAGGGGGGTCAAAAGCCAAGGCTTCCCAGGTCACGATGTAGGGGACCTGGTC
TGGGTGTCCATGCGGGCCAGGTGAAAAGACCTTGATCTTAACCTGGGTGATGAGGTCTCGGTTAAAGGTG
CCGTCTCGCGGCCATCCGACGTTAAAGGTTGGCCATTCTGCAGAGCAGAAGGTAACCCAACGTCTCTTCT
TGACATCTACCGACTGGTTGTGAGCGATCCGCTCGACATCTTTCCAGTGACCTAAGGTCAAACTTAAGGG
AGTGGTAACAGGCTAGCCCGGGCCCATATTTTCAGACAAATACAGAAACACAGTCAGACAGAGACAACAC
AGAACGATGCTGCAGCAGACAAGACGCGCGGCGCGGCTTCGGTCCCAAACCGAAAGCAAAAATTCAGACG
GAGGCGGGAACTGTTTTAGGTTCTCGTCTCCTACCAGAACCACATATCCCTCCTCTAAGGGGGGTGCACC
AAAGAGTCCTAAACGATCGGGATTTTAGGACTCAGGTCGGGCCACAAAAACGGCCCCCGAAGTCCCTGGG
ACGTCTCCCAGGGTTGCGGCCGGGTGTTCCGAACTCGTCAGTTCCACCACGGGTCCGCCAGATACAGAGC
TAGTTAGCTAACTAGTACCGACGCAGGCGCATAAAATCAGTCATAGACACTAGACAATCGGACAGACACA
GATAAGTTGCTGGCCAGCTTACCTCCCGGTGGTGGGTCGGTGGTCCCTGGGCAGGGGTCTCCCGATCCCG
GACGAGCCCCCAAATGAAAGACCCCCGCTGACGGGTAGTCAATCACTCAGAGGAGACCCTCCCAAGGAAC
AGCGAGACCACAAGTCGGATGCAACTGCAAGAGGGTTTATTGGATACACGGGTACCCGGGCGACTCAGTC
AATCGGAGGACTGGCGCGCCGAGTGAGGGGTTGTGGGCTCTTTTATTGAGCTCGGGGAGCAGAAGCGCGC
GAACAGAAGCGAGAAGCGAACTGATTGGTTAGTTCAAATAAGGCACAGGGTCATTTCAGGTCCTTGGGGC
ACCCTGGAAACATCTGATGGTTCTCTAGAAACTGCTGAGGGCTGGACCGCATCTGGGGACCATCTGTTCT
TGGCCCTGAGCCGGGGCAGGAACTGCTTACCACAGATATCCTGTTTGGCCCATATTCAGCTGTTCCATCT
GTTCTTGGCCCTGAGCCGGGGCAGGAACTGCTTACCACAGATATCCTGTTTGGCCCATATTCAGCTGTTC
CATCTGTTCCTGACCTTGATCTGAACTTTTCTATTCTCAGTTATGTATTTTTCCATGCCTTGCAAAATGG
CGTTACTTAAGCTAGCTTGCCAAACCTACAGGTGGGGTCTTTCACATGTATATGTCAAAAATAAAAATCA
ACTAATTGACTAGTAATTAATATGACTGGCATAATGGGAAATTGATCCTGACAGATGCAAACTGGCTTCT
CAGCAGCGCATTTATGTTGTCAACTGAGGAAGGAAACGTTAATGACAGAAACTCTAAGTAATTTCCACGT
TTATCTATTTTTATTTATACTAGCTTTGGTAACAGGAATATTGCAGCATTCATGCACATTGAAACCCTTA
TGAAATAAAAACATCTGTGCATTTAAAATGGAATTAACATTTTAAATGTTAAAAAAAGCTGGCTTAGCTT
CCCCCCGCCCCCTAGGGCATAGAACAAGTCAAATGCTTTATATATTTGAGTTTGGGATGTATTAGGAAAC
TCCTAAGAGCAAAGCTAGCTTG
Features (pLannotate 1.2.2; 26 found; start..end, strand, type, name):
     34..56      -  protein_bind   lac operator (fragment): The lac repressor binds to the lac operator to inhibit transcription in E. coli. This inhibition can be relieved by adding lactose or isopropyl-β-D-thiogalactopyranoside (IPTG). lac repressor encoded by lacI
     60..90      -  promoter       lac promoter: promoter for the E. coli lac operon
    105..126     -  protein_bind   CAP binding site: CAP binding activates transcription in the presence of cAMP. E. coli catabolite activator protein
    139..231     -  CDS            lacI (fragment): lac repressor; lacI; The lac repressor binds to the lac operator to inhibit transcription in E. coli. This inhibition can be relieved by adding lactose or isopropyl-β-D-thiogalactopyranoside (IPTG).
    414..1002    -  rep_origin     ori: high-copy-number ColE1/pMB1/pBR322/pUC origin of replication
   1173..2033    -  CDS            AmpR: β-lactamase; bla; confers resistance to ampicillin, carbenicillin, and related antibiotics
   2034..2138    -  promoter       AmpR promoter: bla
   2233..2268    +  CDS            rop (fragment): Rop protein, which maintains plasmids at low copy number; rop
   2370..2469    +  misc_feature   bom (fragment): basis of mobility region from pBR322
   2475..2632    -  CDS            lacZα (fragment): LacZα fragment of β-galactosidase; lacZ fragment
   3328..3525    -  LTR            3' LTR (ΔU3) (fragment): self-inactivating 3' long terminal repeat (LTR) from Moloney murine leukemia virus
   3529..3565    -  LTR            3' LTR (ΔU3) (fragment): self-inactivating 3' long terminal repeat (LTR) from Moloney murine leukemia virus
   3607..3704    -  CDS            env (fragment): murine leukemia virus gPr80 envelope polyprotein precursor; env; proteolytically cleaved into gp70SU and p15TM subunits
   3712..3759    -  protein_bind   FRT: FLP-mediated recombination occurs in the 8-bp core sequence TCTAGAAA (Turan and Bode, 2011). FLP recombinase from the Saccharomyces cerevisiae 2μ plasmid
   3801..4115    +  promoter       TRE3GV promoter (fragment): 3rd-generation Tet-responsive promoter that can be activated by binding of Tet-On® 3G, optimized for retroviral and lentiviral vectors
   4145..4179    +  ncRNA          IRE I: Accession: RF00037 - Iron response element I
   4293..4311    -  promoter       chicken β-actin promoter (fragment): contains a 21-bp deletion relative to the standard chicken β-actin promoter
   4330..5262    +  CDS            LUCI_RENRE: Experimental evidence at protein level: Swiss-Prot protein existence level 1. Upon binding the substrate, the enzyme catalyzes an oxygenation, producing a very short-lived hydroperoxide that cyclizes into a dioxetanone structure, which collapses, releasing a CO(2) molecule. The spontaneous breakdown of the dioxetanone releases the energy (about 50 kcal/mole) that is necessary to generate the excited state of the coelenteramide product, which is the singlet form of the monoanion. In vivo the product undergoes the process of nonradiative energy transfer to an accessory protein, a green fluoresce
   6959..7037    +  ncRNA          Flavi xrRNA: Accession: RF03547 - General Flavivirus exoribonuclease-resistant RNA element
   7117..7191    +  ncRNA          Flavivirus SLIV: Accession: RF01415 - Flavivirus 3'UTR stem loop IV
   8670..8804    -  polyA_signal   SV40 poly(A) signal: SV40 polyadenylation signal
   8827..8910    -  CDS            large T antigen (fragment): large T antigen from SV40 (simian virus 40)
   8982..9391    -  CDS            gag (truncated) (fragment): truncated Moloney murine leukemia virus (MMLV) gag gene lacking the start codon
   9481..9569    -  misc_feature   MESV Ψ (fragment): packaging signal of murine embryonic stem cell virus
   9621..9820    -  misc_feature   MMLV Ψ: packaging signal of Moloney murine leukemia virus (MMLV)
   9883..10474   -  LTR            LTR: long terminal repeat from Moloney murine leukemia virus
