[The description below was written by a language model from this plasmid's Addgene catalogue record and pLannotate feature annotations shown in this document.]
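Description:
IRE-nonOpt-TREAT is a mammalian reporter plasmid built on the pSF4 backbone, catalogued for mammalian and bacterial expression. It is maintained in E. coli through a high-copy ColE1/pUC-type origin and selected with ampicillin via the AmpR (β-lactamase) gene. The annotated sequence (about 10.9 kb) also carries Moloney murine leukemia virus-derived elements, including an LTR, fragments of a self-inactivating ΔU3 3' LTR, MMLV and MESV Ψ packaging signals and a truncated gag. These lie on the opposite strand to the reporter cassette. This points to a retroviral-type backbone, although the record does not say whether viral delivery is intended. An FRT site beside the cassette could serve FLP-mediated recombination, but that use is also not stated.

The payload is a Tet-responsive transcription unit. A TRE3GV promoter fragment, activated by a Tet-On 3G transactivator, drives a transcript whose 5' region contains an iron response element (IRE I), a stem-loop generally used to place translation under iron-dependent control. Next comes a synthetic Renilla luciferase coding sequence of roughly 930 bp. In this variant, the codon-optimized Renilla ORF of the parental IRE-TREAT reporter has been replaced with a non-optimal version containing 93 synonymous codon substitutions, so the protein stays the same while codon usage differs. Downstream, flavivirus exoribonuclease-resistant RNA (xrRNA) and stem-loop IV structures are annotated; such elements block 5'-to-3' exonuclease progression and can stabilize a decay intermediate. Large stretches around them are unannotated, and an SV40 poly(A) signal is annotated on the opposite strand.

The associated work concerns single-molecule imaging of translation-dependent mRNA destabilization, so the construct likely serves to compare how codon optimality affects the decay of an inducible, translationally regulatable reporter mRNA.
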