Addgene plasmid #196922: IRE-nonOpt-TREAT
Purpose: The codon optimized Renilla coding sequence in the IRE-TREAT reporter was replaced by non-optimal Renilla containing 93 synonymous codon substitutions.
Depositing lab: Jeffrey Chao. Publication: Single-molecule imaging reveals translation-dependent destabilization of mRNAs. Dave P, Roth G, Griesbach E, Mateju D, Hochstoeger T, Chao JA. Mol Cell. 2023 Feb 16;83(4):589-606.e6. doi: 10.1016/j.molcel.2023.01.013. Epub 2023 Feb 1. PubMed 36731471.
Backbone
  Vector backbone: pSF4
  Vector type: Mammalian Expression, Bacterial Expression
Growth in bacteria
  Bacterial resistance: Ampicillin, 100 μg/mL
  Growth temperature: 37°C
  Growth strain: NEB Stable
  Copy number: High Copy
Gene/Insert
  Gene/Insert name: non-optimal Renilla luciferase
  Species: Synthetic
  Insert size (bp): 930
Terms and licenses: Academic/Nonprofit Terms; Industry Terms: Not Available to Industry
How to cite: IRE-nonOpt-TREAT was a gift from Jeffrey Chao (Addgene plasmid # 196922 ; http://n2t.net/addgene:196922 ; RRID:Addgene_196922)
